Addgene plasmid #20703: pHM829
Depositing lab: Thomas Stamminger. Depositing organization: Institut fur Klinische und Molekulare Virologie. Publication: Mapping of nuclear localization signals by simultaneous fusion to green fluorescent protein and to beta-galactosidase. Sorg G, Stamminger T. Biotechniques. 1999 May . 26(5):858-62. 10.2144/99265bm12 PubMed 10337476.
Backbone
  Vector backbone: pcDNA3
  Backbone manufacturer: Invitrogen
  Backbone size w/o insert (bp): 5352
  Vector type: Mammalian Expression
Growth in bacteria
  Bacterial resistance: Ampicillin, 100 μg/mL
  Growth temperature: 37°C
  Growth strain: DH5alpha
  Copy number: Unknown
Gene/Insert
  Gene/Insert name: lacZ-MCS-GFP
  Species: Artificial
  Insert size (bp): 3857
  Cloning method: Restriction Enzyme; 5′ cloning site HindIII (not destroyed); 3′ cloning site XbaI (destroyed during cloning)
  Sequencing primers: 5′ n/a
Terms and licenses: Academic/Nonprofit Terms; Industry Terms: Not Available to Industry
Depositor comments: Sequence uploaded to AddGene might not be 100% correct - if necessary verify critical areas by sequencing
How to cite: pHM829 was a gift from Thomas Stamminger (Addgene plasmid # 20703)
