[The description below was written by a language model from this plasmid's Addgene catalogue record and pLannotate feature annotations shown in this document.]
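Description:
pHM829 is a mammalian expression plasmid built on the pcDNA3 backbone and designed for mapping nuclear localization signals. It carries an artificial lacZ-MCS-GFP cassette of about 3.9 kb, inserted between HindIII (retained) and XbaI (destroyed), giving a total annotated sequence of roughly 9.2 kb. In bacteria it replicates from a high-copy ColE1/pUC-type origin and is selected with ampicillin through the β-lactamase gene. An f1 origin is also present, which permits single-stranded DNA production.

The cassette is driven by the human cytomegalovirus immediate early enhancer and promoter and terminated by the bovine growth hormone polyadenylation signal. It consists of a β-galactosidase coding sequence followed by a short gap, corresponding to the multiple cloning site, and then an Aequorea victoria GFP coding sequence. A candidate peptide sequence cloned into the site is therefore fused simultaneously to both proteins. GFP provides a fluorescent readout of subcellular localization. The large β-galactosidase moiety increases the size of the fusion, presumably so that it cannot enter the nucleus by passive diffusion and nuclear accumulation reflects a functional import signal. Flanking T7 and SP6 promoters come from the backbone and allow in vitro transcription or serve as sequencing primer sites.

A separate SV40 early promoter drives the neomycin phosphotransferase gene with an SV40 polyadenylation signal, allowing G418 selection of stably transfected mammalian cells. Small annotated fragments (an HIV-1 LTR piece, ble, lacI, lac promoter and operator) appear to be backbone remnants or similarity matches rather than functional parts. The depositor cautions that the supplied sequence may not be fully accurate and that critical regions should be verified by sequencing.
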