Features (pLannotate 1.2.2; 22 found; start..end, strand, type, name):
     36..80      -  misc_feature   bom (fragment): basis of mobility region from pBR322
    235..614     +  enhancer       CMV enhancer: human cytomegalovirus immediate early enhancer
    615..818     +  promoter       CMV promoter: human cytomegalovirus (CMV) immediate early promoter
    814..847     +  LTR            5' LTR (truncated) (fragment): truncated 5' long terminal repeat (LTR) from HIV-1
    863..881     +  promoter       T7 promoter: promoter for bacteriophage T7 RNA polymerase
    895..3938    +  CDS            lacZ (fragment): β-galactosidase; lacZ
   4029..4742    +  CDS            avGFP: avGFP is a basic (constitutively fluorescent) long stokes shift fluorescent protein published in 1992, derived from Aequorea victoria. It has low acid sensitivity.
   4761..4779    -  promoter       SP6 promoter: promoter for bacteriophage SP6 RNA polymerase
   4805..5029    +  polyA_signal   bGH poly(A) signal: bovine growth hormone polyadenylation signal
   5033..5054    +  promoter       SV40 promoter (fragment): SV40 enhancer and early promoter
   5075..5503    +  rep_origin     f1 ori (sequence partly withheld): f1 bacteriophage origin of replication; arrow indicates direction of (+) strand synthesis
   5517..5847    +  promoter       SV40 promoter: SV40 enhancer and early promoter
   5914..6705    +  CDS            neo: KKA2_KLEPN - Also known as kan, nptII. Experimental evidence at protein level: Swiss-Prot protein existence level 1. Resistance to kanamycin, neomycin, paromomycin, ribostamycin, butirosin and gentamicin B. From Klebsiella pneumoniae.
   6729..6887    +  CDS            ble (fragment): BLE_KLEPN - Experimental evidence at protein level: Swiss-Prot protein existence level 1. Binding protein with a strong affinity to the bleomycin family of antibiotics. Binds to CL990; an antimitotic-antibiotic compound. From Klebsiella pneumoniae.
   6882..7003    +  polyA_signal   SV40 poly(A) signal: SV40 polyadenylation signal
   7076..7092    -  protein_bind   lac operator: The lac repressor binds to the lac operator to inhibit transcription in E. coli. This inhibition can be relieved by adding lactose or isopropyl-β-D-thiogalactopyranoside (IPTG). lac repressor encoded by lacI
   7100..7130    -  promoter       lac promoter: promoter for the E. coli lac operon
   7145..7166    -  protein_bind   CAP binding site: CAP binding activates transcription in the presence of cAMP. E. coli catabolite activator protein
   7179..7271    -  CDS            lacI (fragment): lac repressor; lacI; The lac repressor binds to the lac operator to inhibit transcription in E. coli. This inhibition can be relieved by adding lactose or isopropyl-β-D-thiogalactopyranoside (IPTG).
   7454..8042    -  rep_origin     ori: high-copy-number ColE1/pMB1/pBR322/pUC origin of replication
   8213..9073    -  CDS            AmpR: β-lactamase; bla; confers resistance to ampicillin, carbenicillin, and related antibiotics
   9074..9178    -  promoter       AmpR promoter: bla
>Addgene plasmid #20703 | pHM829 | depositor full sequence | sequence record 9626 | Author sequence
GACGGATCGGGAGATCTCCCGATCCCCTATGGTCGACTCTCAGTACAATCTGCTCTGATGCCGCATAGTT
AAGCCAGTATCTGCTCCCTGCTTGTGTGTTGGAGGTCGCTGAGTAGTGCGCGAGCAAAATTTAAGCTACA
ACAAGGCAAGGCTTGACCGACAATTGCATGAAGAATCTGCTTAGGGTTAGGCGTTTTGCGCTGCTTCGCG
ATGTACGGGCCAGATATACGCGTTGACATTGATTATTGACTAGTTATTAATAGTAATCAATTACGGGGTC
ATTAGTTCATAGCCCATATATGGAGTTCCGCGTTACATAACTTACGGTAAATGGCCCGCCTGGCTGACCG
CCCAACGACCCCCGCCCATTGACGTCAATAATGACGTATGTTCCCATAGTAACGCCAATAGGGACTTTCC
ATTGACGTCAATGGGTGGACTATTTACGGTAAACTGCCCACTTGGCAGTACATCAAGTGTATCATATGCC
AAGTACGCCCCCTATTGACGTCAATGACGGTAAATGGCCCGCCTGGCATTATGCCCAGTACATGACCTTA
TGGGACTTTCCTACTTGGCAGTACATCTACGTATTAGTCATCGCTATTACCATGGTGATGCGGTTTTGGC
AGTACATCAATGGGCGTGGATAGCGGTTTGACTCACGGGGATTTCCAAGTCTCCACCCCATTGACGTCAA
TGGGAGTTTGTTTTGGCACCAAAATCAACGGGACTTTCCAAAATGTCGTAACAACTCCGCCCCATTGACG
CAAATGGGCGGTAGGCGTGTACGGTGGGAGGTCTATATAAGCAGAGCTCTCTGGCTAACTAGAGAACCCA
CTGCTTACTGGCTTATCGAAATTAATACGACTCACTATAGGGAGACCCAAGCTTGTCGTTTTACAACGTC
GTGACTGGGAAAACCCTGGCGTTACCCAACTTAATCGCCTTGCAGCACATCCCCCTTTCGCCAGCTGGCG
TAATAGCGAAGAGGCCCGCACCGATCGCCCTTCCCAACAGTTGCGCAGCCTGAATGGCGAATGGCGCTTT
GCCTGGTTTCCGGCACCAGAAGCGGTGCCGGAAAGCTGGCTGGAGTGCGATCTTCCTGAGGCCGATACTG
TCGTCGTCCCCTCAAACTGGCAGATGCACGGTTACGATGCGCCCATCTACACCAACGTGACCTATCCCAT
TACGGTCAATCCGCCGTTTGTTCCCACGGAGAATCCGACGGGTTGTTACTCGCTCACATTTAATGTTGAT
GAAAGCTGGCTACAGGAAGGCCAGACGCGAATTATTTTTGATGGCGTTAACTCGGCGTTTCATCTGTGGT
GCAACGGGCGCTGGGTCGGTTACGGCCAGGACAGTCGTTTGCCGTCTGAATTTGACCTGAGCGCATTTTT
ACGCGCCGGAGAAAACCGCCTCGCGGTGATGGTGCTGCGCTGGAGTGACGGCAGTTATCTGGAAGATCAG
GATATGTGGCGGATGAGCGGCATTTTCCGTGACGTCTCGTTGCTGCATAAACCGACTACACAAATCAGCG
ATTTCCATGTTGCCACTCGCTTTAATGATGATTTCAGCCGCGCTGTACTGGAGGCTGAAGTTCAGATGTG
CGGCGAGTTGCGTGACTACCTACGGGTAACAGTTTCTTTATGGCAGGGTGAAACGCAGGTCGCCAGCGGC
ACCGCGCCTTTCGGCGGTGAAATTATCGATGAGCGTGGTGGTTATGCCGATCGCGTCACACTACGTCTGA
ACGTCGAAAACCCGAAACTGTGGAGCGCCGAAATCCCGAATCTCTATCGTGCGGTGGTTGAACTGCACAC
CGCCGACGGCACGCTGATTGAAGCAGAAGCCTGCGATGTCGGTTTCCGCGAGGTGCGGATTGAAAATGGT
CTGCTGCTGCTGAACGGCAAGCCGTTGCTGATTCGAGGCGTTAACCGTCACGAGCATCATCCTCTGCATG
GTCAGGTCATGGATGAGCAGACGATGGTGCAGGATATCCTGCTGATGAAGCAGAACAACTTTAACGCCGT
GCGCTGTTCGCATTATCCGAACCATCCGCTGTGGTACACGCTGTGCGACCGCTACGGCCTGTATGTGGTG
GATGAAGCCAATATTGAAACCCACGGCATGGTGCCAATGAATCGTCTGACCGATGATCCGCGCTGGCTAC
CGGCGATGAGCGAACGCGTAACGCGAATGGTGCAGCGCGATCGTAATCACCCGAGTGTGATCATCTGGTC
GCTGGGGAATGAATCAGGCCACGGCGCTAATCACGACGCGCTGTATCGCTGGATCAAATCTGTCGATCCT
TCCCGCCCGGTGCAGTATGAAGGCGGCGGAGCCGACACCACGGCCACCGATATTATTTGCCCGATGTACG
CGCGCGTGGATGAAGACCAGCCCTTCCCGGCTGTGCCGAAATGGTCCATCAAAAAATGGCTTTCGCTACC
TGGAGAGACGCGCCCGCTGATCCTTTGCGAATACGCCCACGCGATGGGTAACAGTCTTGGCGGTTTCGCT
AAATACTGGCAGGCGTTTCGTCAGTATCCCCGTTTACAGGGCGGCTTCGTCTGGGACTGGGTGGATCAGT
CGCTGATTAAATATGATGAAAACGGCAACCCGTGGTCGGCTTACGGCGGTGATTTTGGCGATACGCCGAA
CGATCGCCAGTTCTGTATGAACGGTCTGGTCTTTGCCGACCGCACGCCGCATCCAGCGCTGACGGAAGCA
AAACACCAGCAGCAGTTTTTCCAGTTCCGTTTATCCGGGCAAACCATCGAAGTGACCAGCGAATACCTGT
TCCGTCATAGCGATAACGAGCTCCTGCACTGGATGGTGGCGCTGGATGGTAAGCCGCTGGCAAGCGGTGA
AGTGCCTCTGGATGTCGCTCCACAAGGTAAACAGTTGATTGAACTGCCTGAACTACCGCAGCCGGAGAGC
GCCGGGCAACTCTGGCTCACAGTACGCGTAGTGCAACCGAACGCGACCGCATGGTCAGAAGCCGGGCACA
TCAGCGCCTGGCAGCAGTGGCGTCTGGCGGAAAACCTCAGTGTGACGCTCCCCGCCGCGTCCCACGCCAT
CCCGCATCTGACCACCAGCGAAATGGATTTTTGCATCGAGCTGGGTAATAAGCGTTGGCAATTTAACCGC
CAGTCAGGCTTTCTTTCACAGATGTGGATTGGCGATAAAAAACAACTGCTGACGCCGCTGCGCGATCAGT
TCACCCGTGCACCGCTGGATAACGACATTGGCGTAAGTGAAGCGACCCGCATTGACCCTAACGCCTGGGT
CGAACGCTGGAAGGCGGCGGGCCATTACCAGGCCGAAGCAGCGTTGTTGCAGTGCACGGCAGATACACTT
GCTGATGCGGTGCTGATTACGACCGCTCACGCGTGGCAGCATCAGGGGAAAACCTTATTTATCAGCCGGA
AAACCTACCGGATTGATGGTAGTGGTCAAATGGCGATTACCGTTGATGTTGAAGTGGCGAGCGATACACC
GCATCCGGCGCGGATTGGCCTGAACTGCCAGCTGGCGCAGGTAGCAGAGCGGGTAAACTGGCTCGGATTA
GGGCCGCAAGAAAACTATCCCGACCGCCTTACTGCCGCCTGTTTTGACCGCTGGGATCTGCCATTGTCAG
ACATGTATACCCCGTACGTCTTCCCGAGCGAAAACGGTCTGCGCTGCGGGACGCGCGAATTGAATTATGG
CCCACACCAGTGGCGCGGCGACTTCCAGTTCAACATCAGCCGCTACAGTCAACAGCAACTGATGGAAACC
AGCCATCGCCATCTGCTGCACGCGGAAGAAGGCACATGGCTGAATATCGACGGTTTCCATATGGGGATTG
GTGGCGACGACTCCTGGAGCCCGTCAGTATCGGCGGAATTCCAGCTGAGCGCCGGTCGCTACCATTACCA
GTTGGTCTGGTGTCAAAAGCTAGGCCCGGGCCCGCTAGCGGCCTTAAGGGCCCGCGGGGCCACGTCGGCT
CTAGAGGGCCCGGGCCTAGAGCTCTCGAGGCTGGTACCATGAGCAAGGGCGAGGAACTGTTCACTGGCGT
GGTCCCAATTCTCGTGGAACTGGATGGCGATGTGAATGGGCACAAATTTTCTGTCAGCGGAGAGGGTGAA
GGTGATGCCACATACGGAAAGCTCACCCTGAAATTCATCTGCACCACTGGAAAGCTCCCTGTGCCATGGC
CAACACTGGTCACTACCTTCTCTTATGGCGTGCAGTGCTTTTCCAGATACCCAGACCATATGAAGCAGCA
TGACTTTTTCAAGAGCGCCATGCCCGAGGGCTATGTGCAGGAGAGAACCATCTTTTTCAAAGATGACGGG
AACTACAAGACCCGCGCTGAAGTCAAGTTCGAAGGTGACACCCTGGTGAATAGAATCGAGCTGAAGGGCA
TTGACTTTAAGGAGGATGGAAACATTCTCGGCCACAAGCTGGAATACAACTATAACTCCCACAATGTGTA
CATCATGGCCGACAAGCAAAAGAATGGCATCAAGGTCAACTTCAAGATCAGACACAACATTGAGGATGGA
TCCGTGCAGCTGGCCGACCATTATCAACAGAACACTCCAATCGGCGACGGCCCTGTGCTCCTCCCAGACA
ACCATTACCTGTCCACCCAGTCTGCCCTGTCTAAAGATCCCAACGAAAAGAGAGACCACATGGTCCTGCT
GGAGTTTGTGACCGCTGCTGGGATCACACATGGCATGGACGAGCTGTACAAGTGAGAATTCGGGCCCTAT
TCTATAGTGTCACCTAAATGCTAGAGCTCGCTGATCAGCCTCGACTGTGCCTTCTAGTTGCCAGCCATCT
GTTGTTTGCCCCTCCCCCGTGCCTTCCTTGACCCTGGAAGGTGCCACTCCCACTGTCCTTTCCTAATAAA
ATGAGGAAATTGCATCGCATTGTCTGAGTAGGTGTCATTCTATTCTGGGGGGTGGGGTGGGGCAGGACAG
CAAGGGGGAGGATTGGGAAGACAATAGCAGGCATGCTGGGGATGCGGTGGGCTCTATGGCTTCTGAGGCG
GAAAGAACCAGCTGGGGCTCTAGGGGGTATCCCC
[124 nt withheld, positions 5075-5198]
C
[32 nt withheld, positions 5200-5231]
CA
[57 nt withheld, positions 5234-5290]
A
[49 nt withheld, positions 5292-5340]
CCTTTGACGTTGGAGTCCACGTTCTTT
[37 nt withheld, positions 5368-5404]
ACCCTATCTCGGTCTATTCTTTTGATTTATAAGGGATTTTGGGGATTTCGGCCTATTGGTTAAAAAATGA
GCTGATTTAACAAAAATTTAACGCGAATTAATTCTGTGGAATGTGTGTCAGTTAGGGTGTGGAAAGTCCC
CAGGCTCCCCAGGCAGGCAGAAGTATGCAAAGCATGCATCTCAATTAGTCAGCAACCAGGTGTGGAAAGT
CCCCAGGCTCCCCAGCAGGCAGAAGTATGCAAAGCATGCATCTCAATTAGTCAGCAACCATAGTCCCGCC
CCTAACTCCGCCCATCCCGCCCCTAACTCCGCCCAGTTCCGCCCATTCTCCGCCCCATGGCTGACTAATT
TTTTTTATTTATGCAGAGGCCGAGGCCGCCTCTGCCTCTGAGCTATTCCAGAAGTAGTGAGGAGGCTTTT
TTGGAGGCCTAGGCTTTTGCAAAAAGCTCCCGGGAGCTTGTATATCCATTTTCGGATCTGATCAAGAGAC
AGGATGAGGATCGTTTCGCATGATTGAACAAGATGGATTGCACGCAGGTTCTCCGGCCGCTTGGGTGGAG
AGGCTATTCGGCTATGACTGGGCACAACAGACAATCGGCTGCTCTGATGCCGCCGTGTTCCGGCTGTCAG
CGCAGGGGCGCCCGGTTCTTTTTGTCAAGACCGACCTGTCCGGTGCCCTGAATGAACTGCAGGACGAGGC
AGCGCGGCTATCGTGGCTGGCCACGACGGGCGTTCCTTGCGCAGCTGTGCTCGACGTTGTCACTGAAGCG
GGAAGGGACTGGCTGCTATTGGGCGAAGTGCCGGGGCAGGATCTCCTGTCATCTCACCTTGCTCCTGCCG
AGAAAGTATCCATCATGGCTGATGCAATGCGGCGGCTGCATACGCTTGATCCGGCTACCTGCCCATTCGA
CCACCAAGCGAAACATCGCATCGAGCGAGCACGTACTCGGATGGAAGCCGGTCTTGTCGATCAGGATGAT
CTGGACGAAGAGCATCAGGGGCTCGCGCCAGCCGAACTGTTCGCCAGGCTCAAGGCGCGCATGCCCGACG
GCGAGGATCTCGTCGTGACCCATGGCGATGCCTGCTTGCCGAATATCATGGTGGAAAATGGCCGCTTTTC
TGGATTCATCGACTGTGGCCGGCTGGGTGTGGCGGACCGCTATCAGGACATAGCGTTGGCTACCCGTGAT
ATTGCTGAAGAGCTTGGCGGCGAATGGGCTGACCGCTTCCTCGTGCTTTACGGTATCGCCGCTCCCGATT
CGCAGCGCATCGCCTTCTATCGCCTTCTTGACGAGTTCTTCTGAGCGGGACTCTGGGGTTCGAAATGACC
GACCAAGCGACGCCCAACCTGCCATCACGAGATTTCGATTCCACCGCCGCCTTCTATGAAAGGTTGGGCT
TCGGAATCGTTTTCCGGGACGCCGGCTGGATGATCCTCCAGCGCGGGGATCTCATGCTGGAGTTCTTCGC
CCACCCCAACTTGTTTATTGCAGCTTATAATGGTTACAAATAAAGCAATAGCATCACAAATTTCACAAAT
AAAGCATTTTTTTCACTGCATTCTAGTTGTGGTTTGTCCAAACTCATCAATGTATCTTATCATGTCTGTA
TACCGTCGACCTCTAGCTAGAGCTTGGCGTAATCATGGTCATAGCTGTTTCCTGTGTGAAATTGTTATCC
GCTCACAATTCCACACAACATACGAGCCGGAAGCATAAAGTGTAAAGCCTGGGGTGCCTAATGAGTGAGC
TAACTCACATTAATTGCGTTGCGCTCACTGCCCGCTTTCCAGTCGGGAAACCTGTCGTGCCAGCTGCATT
AATGAATCGGCCAACGCGCGGGGAGAGGCGGTTTGCGTATTGGGCGCTCTTCCGCTTCCTCGCTCACTGA
CTCGCTGCGCTCGGTCGTTCGGCTGCGGCGAGCGGTATCAGCTCACTCAAAGGCGGTAATACGGTTATCC
ACAGAATCAGGGGATAACGCAGGAAAGAACATGTGAGCAAAAGGCCAGCAAAAGGCCAGGAACCGTAAAA
AGGCCGCGTTGCTGGCGTTTTTCCATAGGCTCCGCCCCCCTGACGAGCATCACAAAAATCGACGCTCAAG
TCAGAGGTGGCGAAACCCGACAGGACTATAAAGATACCAGGCGTTTCCCCCTGGAAGCTCCCTCGTGCGC
TCTCCTGTTCCGACCCTGCCGCTTACCGGATACCTGTCCGCCTTTCTCCCTTCGGGAAGCGTGGCGCTTT
CTCAATGCTCACGCTGTAGGTATCTCAGTTCGGTGTAGGTCGTTCGCTCCAAGCTGGGCTGTGTGCACGA
ACCCCCCGTTCAGCCCGACCGCTGCGCCTTATCCGGTAACTATCGTCTTGAGTCCAACCCGGTAAGACAC
GACTTATCGCCACTGGCAGCAGCCACTGGTAACAGGATTAGCAGAGCGAGGTATGTAGGCGGTGCTACAG
AGTTCTTGAAGTGGTGGCCTAACTACGGCTACACTAGAAGGACAGTATTTGGTATCTGCGCTCTGCTGAA
GCCAGTTACCTTCGGAAAAAGAGTTGGTAGCTCTTGATCCGGCAAACAAACCACCGCTGGTAGCGGTGGT
TTTTTTGTTTGCAAGCAGCAGATTACGCGCAGAAAAAAAGGATCTCAAGAAGATCCTTTGATCTTTTCTA
CGGGGTCTGACGCTCAGTGGAACGAAAACTCACGTTAAGGGATTTTGGTCATGAGATTATCAAAAAGGAT
CTTCACCTAGATCCTTTTAAATTAAAAATGAAGTTTTAAATCAATCTAAAGTATATATGAGTAAACTTGG
TCTGACAGTTACCAATGCTTAATCAGTGAGGCACCTATCTCAGCGATCTGTCTATTTCGTTCATCCATAG
TTGCCTGACTCCCCGTCGTGTAGATAACTACGATACGGGAGGGCTTACCATCTGGCCCCAGTGCTGCAAT
GATACCGCGAGACCCACGCTCACCGGCTCCAGATTTATCAGCAATAAACCAGCCAGCCGGAAGGGCCGAG
CGCAGAAGTGGTCCTGCAACTTTATCCGCCTCCATCCAGTCTATTAATTGTTGCCGGGAAGCTAGAGTAA
GTAGTTCGCCAGTTAATAGTTTGCGCAACGTTGTTGCCATTGCTACAGGCATCGTGGTGTCACGCTCGTC
GTTTGGTATGGCTTCATTCAGCTCCGGTTCCCAACGATCAAGGCGAGTTACATGATCCCCCATGTTGTGC
AAAAAAGCGGTTAGCTCCTTCGGTCCTCCGATCGTTGTCAGAAGTAAGTTGGCCGCAGTGTTATCACTCA
TGGTTATGGCAGCACTGCATAATTCTCTTACTGTCATGCCATCCGTAAGATGCTTTTCTGTGACTGGTGA
GTACTCAACCAAGTCATTCTGAGAATAGTGTATGCGGCGACCGAGTTGCTCTTGCCCGGCGTCAATACGG
GATAATACCGCGCCACATAGCAGAACTTTAAAAGTGCTCATCATTGGAAAACGTTCTTCGGGGCGAAAAC
TCTCAAGGATCTTACCGCTGTTGAGATCCAGTTCGATGTAACCCACTCGTGCACCCAACTGATCTTCAGC
ATCTTTTACTTTCACCAGCGTTTCTGGGTGAGCAAAAACAGGAAGGCAAAATGCCGCAAAAAAGGGAATA
AGGGCGACACGGAAATGTTGAATACTCATACTCTTCCTTTTTCAATATTATTGAAGCATTTATCAGGGTT
ATTGTCTCATGAGCGGATACATATTTGAATGTATTTAGAAAAATAAACAAATAGGGGTTCCGCGCACATT
TCCCCGAAAAGTGCCACCTGACGTC
