>Addgene plasmid #20703 | pHM829 | addgene partial sequence | sequence record 26635 | 20703 with SP6
GCTCGTCCATGCCATGTGTGATCCCAGCAGCGGTCACAAACTCCAGCAGGACCATGTGGTCTCTCTTTTC
GTTGGGATCTTTAGACAGGGCAGACTGGGTGGACAGGTAATGGTTGTCTGGGAGGAGCACAGGGCCGTCG
CCGATTGGAGTGTTCTGTTGATAATGGTCGGCCAGCTGCACGGATCCATCCTCAATGTTGTGTCTGATCT
TGAAGTTGACCTTGATGCCATTCTTTTGCTTGTCGGCCATGATGTACACATTGTGGGAGTTATAGTTGTA
TTCCAGCTTGTGGCCGAGAATGTTTCCATCCTCCTTAAAGTCAATGCCCTTCAGCTCGATTCTATTCACC
AGGGTGTCACCTTCGAACTTGACTTCAGCGCGGGTCTTGTAGTTCCCGTCATCTTTGAAAAAGATGGTTC
TCTCCTGCACATAGCCCTCGGGCATGGCGCTCTTGAAAAAGTCATGCTGCTTCATATGGTCTGGGTATCT
GGAAAAGCACTGCACGCCATAGGTCAGGGTAGTGACCAGTGTTGGCCATGGCACAGGGAGCTTTCCAGTG
GTGCAGATGAATTTCAGGGTGAGCTTTCCGTATGTGGCATCACCTTCACCCTCTCCGCTGACAGAAAATT
TGTGCCCATTCACATCGCCATCCAGTTCCACGAGAATTGGGACCACGCCAGTGAACAGTTCCTCGCCCTT
GCTCATGGNACCAGCCTCGAGAG
